Addgene plasmid #242553: pME-H2B-mCardinal (JDW 1418)
Depositing lab: Joshua Wythe. Publication: MultiSite Assembly of Gateway Induced Clones (MAGIC): a flexible cloning toolbox for use in vertebrate model systems. Gillespie WB 3rd, Zhang Y, Ruiz OE, Cerda J 3rd, Ortiz-Guzman J, Sherman M, Turner WD, Largoza G, Mosser LE, Fujimoto E, Chien CB, Kwan KM, Arenkiel BR, Devine WP, Wythe JD. Development. 2025 Nov 15;152(22):dev204308. doi: 10.1242/dev.204308. Epub 2025 Nov 13. PubMed 41230856.
Backbone
  Vector backbone: pDONR221
  Vector type: Gateway subcloning
Growth in bacteria
  Bacterial resistance: Kanamycin, 50 μg/mL
  Growth temperature: 37°C
  Growth strain: NEB Stable
  Copy number: High Copy
Gene/Insert
  Gene/Insert name: mCardinal
  Species: Synthetic
  Cloning method: Gateway Cloning
Terms and licenses: Academic/Nonprofit Terms; Industry Terms: Not Available to Industry
Depositor comments: Please visit https://doi.org/10.1101/2024.07.13.603267 for bioRxiv preprint.
How to cite: pME-H2B-mCardinal (JDW 1418) was a gift from Joshua Wythe (Addgene plasmid # 242553 ; http://n2t.net/addgene:242553 ; RRID:Addgene_242553)
