[The description below was written by a language model from this plasmid's Addgene catalogue record and pLannotate feature annotations shown in this document.]
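Description:
pME-H2B-mCardinal (JDW 1418) is a Gateway middle entry clone built on the pDONR221 backbone, about 3.7 kb in size. It is one component of a MultiSite Gateway cloning toolbox intended for assembling expression constructs for vertebrate model systems. It is propagated in E. coli through a high-copy ColE1/pUC-type origin of replication and selected with kanamycin via the aph(3')-Ia aminoglycoside phosphotransferase gene. Typical pDONR backbone elements are also annotated. These include the rrnB T1 and T2 transcription terminators upstream of the cloning region, which insulate the insert from read-through transcription in bacteria, a T7 promoter just outside attL2, and short residual lacI and lacZα fragments with no functional role.

The payload sits between attL1 and attL2 recombination sites and consists of a human histone H2B coding sequence (HIST1H2BJ) followed closely, on the same strand, by mCardinal, a far-red fluorescent protein derived from mNeptune. The name and the arrangement indicate an H2B-mCardinal fusion. Such a fusion would tether the fluorophore to chromatin and give a nuclear-localized far-red label suited to marking, counting or tracking individual cells and to following nuclei through division. The catalogue entry lists only mCardinal as the insert, but the feature table confirms that H2B is present.

The entry clone carries no eukaryotic promoter or polyadenylation signal and is not itself an expression vector. Instead, the attL sites allow an LR Clonase reaction to transfer the cassette into a destination vector. In the MultiSite format this is done together with 5' and 3' entry clones that supply a chosen promoter and downstream elements.
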