Features (pLannotate 1.2.2; 11 found; start..end, strand, type, name):
    121..213     +  CDS            lacI (fragment): lac repressor; lacI; The lac repressor binds to the lac operator to inhibit transcription in E. coli. This inhibition can be relieved by adding lactose or isopropyl-β-D-thiogalactopyranoside (IPTG).
    268..295     -  terminator     rrnB T2 terminator: transcription terminator T2 from the E. coli rrnB gene
    427..470     +  terminator     rrnB T1 terminator: Escherichia coli rrnB; transcription terminator T1 from the E. coli rrnB gene
    517..553     -  CDS            lacZα (fragment): LacZα fragment of β-galactosidase; lacZ fragment
    569..667     +  protein_bind   attL1: mutant version of attL; recombination site for the Gateway® LR reaction LR Clonase™
    694..1071    +  CDS            H2B: human histone H2B; HIST1H2BJ
   1090..1824    +  CDS            mCardinal (sequence partly withheld): far-red fluorescent protein derived from mNeptune, with further red-shifted spectra
   1841..1939    -  protein_bind   attL2: mutant version of attL; recombination site for the Gateway® LR reaction LR Clonase™
   1957..1975    -  promoter       T7 promoter: promoter for bacteriophage T7 RNA polymerase
   2109..2918    +  CDS            KanR: aminoglycoside phosphotransferase; aph(3')-Ia; confers resistance to kanamycin in bacteria or G418 (Geneticin®) in eukaryotes
   3065..3653    +  rep_origin     ori: high-copy-number ColE1/pMB1/pBR322/pUC origin of replication
>Addgene plasmid #242553 | pME-H2B-mCardinal (JDW 1418) | addgene full sequence | sequence record 486048 | Addgene NGS Result
CTTTCCTGCGTTATCCCCTGATTCTGTGGATAACCGTATTACCGCCTTTGAGTGAGCTGATACCGCTCGC
CGCAGCCGAACGACCGAGCGCAGCGAGTCAGTGAGCGAGGAAGCGGAAGAGCGCCCAATACGCAAACCGC
CTCTCCCCGCGCGTTGGCCGATTCATTAATGCAGCTGGCACGACAGGTTTCCCGACTGGAAAGCGGGCAG
TGAGCGCAACGCAATTAATACGCGTACCGCTAGCCAGGAAGAGTTTGTAGAAACGCAAAAAGGCCATCCG
TCAGGATGGCCTTCTGCTTAGTTTGATGCCTGGCAGTTTATGGCGGGCGTCCTGCCCGCCACCCTCCGGG
CCGTTGCTTCACAACGTTCAAATCCGCTCCCGGCGGATTTGTCCTACTCAGGAGAGCGTTCACCGACAAA
CAACAGATAAAACGAAAGGCCCAGTCTTCCGACTGAGCCTTTCGTTTTATTTGATGCCTGGCAGTTCCCT
ACTCTCGCGTTAACGCTAGCATGGATGTTTTCCCAGTCACGACGTTGTAAAACGACGGCCAGTCTTAAGC
TCGGGCCCCAAATAATGATTTTATTTTGACTGATAGTGACCTGTTCGTTGCAACAAATTGATGAGCAATG
CTTTTTTATAATGCCAACTTTGTACAAAAAAGCAGGCAGCCGGTGGATCCAGCCACCGCCACCATGCCAG
AGCCAGCGAAGTCTGCTCCCGCCCCGAAAAAGGGCTCCAAGAAGGCGGTGACTAAGGCGCAGAAGAAAGG
CGGCAAGAAGCGCAAGCGCAGCCGCAAGGAGAGCTATTCCATCTATGTGTACAAGGTTCTGAAGCAGGTC
CACCCTGACACCGGCATTTCGTCCAAGGCCATGGGCATCATGAATTCGTTTGTGAACGACATTTTCGAGC
GCATCGCAGGTGAGGCTTCCCGCCTGGCGCATTACAACAAGCGCTCGACCATCACCTCCAGGGAGATCCA
GACGGCCGTGCGCCTGCTGCTGCCTGGGGAGTTGGCCAAGCACGCCGTGTCCGAGGGTACTAAGGCCATC
ACCAAGTACACCAGCGCTAAGGATCCACCGGTCGCCACC
[732 nt withheld, positions 1090-1821]
TAATAAACGCGTACTAGTGCCCAGCTTTCTTGTACAAAGTTGGCATTATAAGAAAGCATTGCTTATCAAT
TTGTTGCAACGAACAGGTCACTATCAGTCAAAATAAAATCATTATTTGCCATCCAGCTGATATCCCCTAT
AGTGAGTCGTATTACATGGTCATAGCTGTTTCCTGGCAGCTCTGGCCCGTGTCTCAAAATCTCTGATGTT
ACATTGCACAAGATAAAAATATATCATCATGAACAATAAAACTGTCTGCTTACATAAACAGTAATACAAG
GGGTGTTATGAGCCATATTCAACGGGAAACGTCGAGGCCGCGATTAAATTCCAACATGGATGCTGATTTA
TATGGGTATAAATGGGCTCGCGATAATGTCGGGCAATCAGGTGCGACAATCTATCGCTTGTATGGGAAGC
CCGATGCGCCAGAGTTGTTTCTGAAACATGGCAAAGGTAGCGTTGCCAATGATGTTACAGATGAGATGGT
CAGACTAAACTGGCTGACGGAATTTATGCCTCTTCCGACCATCAAGCATTTTATCCGTACTCCTGATGAT
GCATGGTTACTCACCACTGCGATCCCCGGAAAAACAGCATTCCAGGTATTAGAAGAATATCCTGATTCAG
GTGAAAATATTGTTGATGCGCTGGCAGTGTTCCTGCGCCGGTTGCATTCGATTCCTGTTTGTAATTGTCC
TTTTAACAGCGATCGCGTATTTCGTCTCGCTCAGGCGCAATCACGAATGAATAACGGTTTGGTTGATGCG
AGTGATTTTGATGACGAGCGTAATGGCTGGCCTGTTGAACAAGTCTGGAAAGAAATGCATAAACTTTTGC
CATTCTCACCGGATTCAGTCGTCACTCATGGTGATTTCTCACTTGATAACCTTATTTTTGACGAGGGGAA
ATTAATAGGTTGTATTGATGTTGGACGAGTCGGAATCGCAGACCGATACCAGGATCTTGCCATCCTATGG
AACTGCCTCGGTGAGTTTTCTCCTTCATTACAGAAACGGCTTTTTCAAAAATATGGTATTGATAATCCTG
ATATGAATAAATTGCAGTTTCATTTGATGCTCGATGAGTTTTTCTAATCAGAATTGGTTAATTGGTTGTA
ACACTGGCAGAGCATTACGCTGACTTGACGGGACGGCGCAAGCTCATGACCAAAATCCCTTAACGTGAGT
TACGCGTCGTTCCACTGAGCGTCAGACCCCGTAGAAAAGATCAAAGGATCTTCTTGAGATCCTTTTTTTC
TGCGCGTAATCTGCTGCTTGCAAACAAAAAAACCACCGCTACCAGCGGTGGTTTGTTTGCCGGATCAAGA
GCTACCAACTCTTTTTCCGAAGGTAACTGGCTTCAGCAGAGCGCAGATACCAAATACTGTTCTTCTAGTG
TAGCCGTAGTTAGGCCACCACTTCAAGAACTCTGTAGCACCGCCTACATACCTCGCTCTGCTAATCCTGT
TACCAGTGGCTGCTGCCAGTGGCGATAAGTCGTGTCTTACCGGGTTGGACTCAAGACGATAGTTACCGGA
TAAGGCGCAGCGGTCGGGCTGAACGGGGGGTTCGTGCACACAGCCCAGCTTGGAGCGAACGACCTACACC
GAACTGAGATACCTACAGCGTGAGCTATGAGAAAGCGCCACGCTTCCCGAAGGGAGAAAGGCGGACAGGT
ATCCGGTAAGCGGCAGGGTCGGAACAGGAGAGCGCACGAGGGAGCTTCCAGGGGGAAACGCCTGGTATCT
TTATAGTCCTGTCGGGTTTCGCCACCTCTGACTTGAGCGTCGATTTTTGTGATGCTCGTCAGGGGGGCGG
AGCCTATGGAAAAACGCCAGCAACGCGGCCTTTTTACGGTTCCTGGCCTTTTGCTGGCCTTTTGCTCACA
TGTT
